Addgene plasmid #191180: EK0303 SFFV-mCherry-SG(Bdnf.s3)SG-EGFP (FLP-IN)
Purpose: Negative control sensor in human cells.
Depositing lab: Xiaojing Gao. Depositing organization: Stanford University. Publication: Modular, programmable RNA sensing using ADAR editing in living cells. Kaseniit KE, Katz N, Kolber NS, Call CC, Wengier DL, Cody WB, Sattely ES, Gao XJ. Nat Biotechnol. 2022 Oct 5. pii: 10.1038/s41587-022-01493-x. doi: 10.1038/s41587-022-01493-x. PubMed 36198772.
Backbone
  Vector backbone: FLP-IN
  Vector type: Mammalian Expression
Growth in bacteria
  Bacterial resistance: Ampicillin, 100 μg/mL
  Growth temperature: 37°C
  Growth strain: DH5alpha
  Copy number: High Copy
Gene/Insert
  Gene/Insert name: mCherry:Bdnf.s3:EGFP (negative control)
  Species: Synthetic
  Mutation: WT
  Promoter: SFFV
  Cloning method: Unknown
Terms and licenses: Academic/Nonprofit Terms; Industry Terms: Not Available to Industry
Depositor comments: Please see https://rnasensing.bio/ for more details. Please visit https://www.biorxiv.org/content/10.1101/2022.01.28.478207v1 for bioRxiv preprint.
How to cite: EK0303 SFFV-mCherry-SG(Bdnf.s3)SG-EGFP (FLP-IN) was a gift from Xiaojing Gao (Addgene plasmid # 191180 ; http://n2t.net/addgene:191180 ; RRID:Addgene_191180)
