[The description below was written by a language model from this plasmid's Addgene catalogue record and pLannotate feature annotations shown in this document.]
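Description:
EK0303 SFFV-mCherry-SG(Bdnf.s3)SG-EGFP (FLP-IN) is a 6,590-nt mammalian expression plasmid built on a FLP-IN backbone and described as a negative control sensor for human cells in an ADAR-editing-based RNA sensing system. It is propagated in E. coli as a high-copy plasmid through a ColE1/pUC-type origin and selected with ampicillin via the AmpR (β-lactamase) cassette. The annotation also picks up backbone remnants, including a lac promoter/operator region and fragments of f1 ori, lacI, ble and the SV40 promoter.

The payload is a single synthetic transcription unit driven by the spleen focus-forming virus (SFFV) LTR promoter and terminated by the bovine growth hormone polyadenylation signal. It encodes mCherry, followed by a region containing an F2A peptide fragment and the Bdnf.s3 sensor segment, which the name shows flanked by "SG" elements, and then EGFP. The interval between the F2A fragment and EGFP has no annotation of its own and presumably holds the sensor sequence. The record does not spell out the mechanism. In ADAR-based sensors of this general type, the upstream fluorescent protein reports expression of the construct. Translation of the downstream reporter depends on editing of the sensor region when it pairs with a target transcript. The name indicates a sensor directed at Bdnf, which would serve as a non-triggered control, though the record does not explain this.

Downstream, an FRT site directly precedes a hygromycin resistance coding sequence with an SV40 poly(A) signal and no intact promoter annotated upstream. This is the usual Flp-In arrangement: FLP-mediated recombination into a genomic FRT landing site places HygR behind a resident promoter, which allows selection of single-copy, site-specific stable integrants.
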