Features (pLannotate 1.2.2; 20 found; start..end, strand, type, name):
    176..583     +  promoter       SFFV promoter: spleen focus-forming virus long terminal repeat (LTR) promoter
    597..1304    +  CDS            mCherry: mCherry is a basic (constitutively fluorescent) red fluorescent protein published in 2004, derived from Discosoma sp.. It is reported to be a very rapidly-maturing monomer with low acid sensitivity.
   1341..1399    +  CDS            F2A (fragment): 2A peptide from foot-and-mouth disease virus polyprotein Eukaryotic ribosomes fail to insert a peptide bond between the Gly and Pro residues, yielding separate polypeptides.
   1608..2321    +  CDS            EGFP: EGFP is a basic (constitutively fluorescent) green fluorescent protein published in 1996, derived from Aequorea victoria. It is reported to be a rapidly-maturing weak dimer with moderate acid sensitivity.
   2434..2658    +  polyA_signal   bGH poly(A) signal: bovine growth hormone polyadenylation signal
   2674..2697    +  polyA_signal   bGH poly(A) signal (fragment): bovine growth hormone polyadenylation signal
   2701..2722    +  promoter       SV40 promoter (fragment): SV40 enhancer and early promoter
   2743..2976    +  rep_origin     f1 ori (fragment) (sequence partly withheld): f1 bacteriophage origin of replication; arrow indicates direction of (+) strand synthesis
   2981..3028    +  protein_bind   FRT: FLP-mediated recombination occurs in the 8-bp core sequence TCTAGAAA (Turan and Bode, 2011). FLP recombinase from the Saccharomyces cerevisiae 2μ plasmid
   3036..4058    +  CDS            HygR: aminoglycoside phosphotransferase from E. coli; aph(4)-Ia; confers resistance to hygromycin
   4068..4193    +  CDS            ble (fragment): BLE_KLEPN - Experimental evidence at protein level: Swiss-Prot protein existence level 1. Binding protein with a strong affinity to the bleomycin family of antibiotics. Binds to CL990; an antimitotic-antibiotic compound. From Klebsiella pneumoniae.
   4188..4309    +  polyA_signal   SV40 poly(A) signal: SV40 polyadenylation signal
   4382..4398    -  protein_bind   lac operator: The lac repressor binds to the lac operator to inhibit transcription in E. coli. This inhibition can be relieved by adding lactose or isopropyl-β-D-thiogalactopyranoside (IPTG). lac repressor encoded by lacI
   4406..4436    -  promoter       lac promoter: promoter for the E. coli lac operon
   4451..4472    -  protein_bind   CAP binding site: CAP binding activates transcription in the presence of cAMP. E. coli catabolite activator protein
   4485..4577    -  CDS            lacI (fragment): lac repressor; lacI; The lac repressor binds to the lac operator to inhibit transcription in E. coli. This inhibition can be relieved by adding lactose or isopropyl-β-D-thiogalactopyranoside (IPTG).
   4760..5348    -  rep_origin     ori: high-copy-number ColE1/pMB1/pBR322/pUC origin of replication
   5519..6379    -  CDS            AmpR: β-lactamase; bla; confers resistance to ampicillin, carbenicillin, and related antibiotics
   6380..6484    -  promoter       AmpR promoter: bla
   6543..5       -  misc_feature   bom (fragment) (across the origin): basis of mobility region from pBR322
>Addgene plasmid #191180 | EK0303 SFFV-mCherry-SG(Bdnf.s3)SG-EGFP (FLP-IN) | addgene full sequence | sequence record 375367 | Addgene NGS Result
AGTATCTGCTCCCTGCTTGTGTGTTGGAGGTCGCTGAGTAGTGCGCGAGCAAAATTTAAGCTACAACAAG
GCAAGGCTTGACCGACAATTGCCGATAAAATAAAAGATTTTATTTAGTCTCCAGAAAAAGGGGGGAATGA
AAGACCCCACCTGTAGGTTTGGCAAGCTAGCTGCAGTAACGCCATTTTGCAAGGCATGGAAAAATACCAA
ACCAAGAATAGAGAAGTTCAGATCAAGGGCGGGTACATGAAAATAGCTAACGTTGGGCCAAACAGGATAT
CTGCGGTGAGCAGTTTCGGCCCCGGCCCGGGGCCAAGAACAGATGGTCACCGCAGTTTCGGCCCCGGCCC
GAGGCCAAGAACAGATGGTCCCCAGATATGGCCCAACCCTCAGCAGTTTCTTAAGACCCATCAGATGTTT
CCAGGCTCCCCCAAGGACCTGAAATGACCCTGCGCCTTATTTGAATTAACCAATCAGCCTGCTTCTCGCT
TCTGTTCGCGCGCTTCTGCTTCCCGAGCTCTATAAAAGAGCTCACAACCCCTCACTCGGCGCGCCAGTCC
TCCGACAGACTGAGTCGCCCGGGAAGCTTCGCCACCATGGTGAGCAAGGGCGAGGAGGATAACATGGCCA
TCATCAAGGAGTTCATGCGCTTCAAGGTGCACATGGAGGGCTCCGTGAACGGCCACGAGTTCGAGATCGA
GGGCGAGGGCGAGGGCCGCCCCTACGAGGGCACCCAGACCGCCAAGCTGAAGGTGACCAAGGGTGGCCCC
CTGCCCTTCGCCTGGGACATCCTGTCCCCTCAGTTCATGTACGGCTCCAAGGCCTACGTGAAGCACCCCG
CCGACATTCCCGACTACTTGAAGCTGTCCTTCCCCGAGGGCTTCAAGTGGGAGCGCGTGATGAACTTCGA
GGACGGCGGCGTGGTGACCGTGACCCAGGACTCCTCCCTGCAGGACGGCGAGTTCATCTACAAGGTGAAG
CTGCGCGGCACCAACTTCCCCTCCGACGGCCCCGTAATGCAGAAGAAGACCATGGGCTGGGAGGCCTCCT
CCGAGCGGATGTACCCCGAGGACGGCGCCCTGAAGGGCGAGATCAAGCAGAGGCTGAAGCTGAAGGACGG
CGGCCACTACGACGCTGAGGTCAAGACCACCTACAAGGCCAAGAAGCCCGTGCAGCTGCCCGGCGCCTAC
AACGTCAACATCAAGTTGGACATCACCTCCCACAACGAGGACTACACCATCGTGGAACAGTACGAACGCG
CCGAGGGCCGCCACTCCACCGGCGGCATGGACGAGCTGTACAAGAGCGAAGCCAGACACAAACAGAAAAT
TGTGGCTCCGGTGAAACAGACTTTGAATTTTGACCTTCTGAAGCTGGCGGGAGACGTCGAGTCCAACCCC
GGTCCCGGATCCAAACAATCTATGCTACATGAAGTCTTTCAAAAACAGCATATTCAGTAGTATTCCAAAA
GACAGGCTAACTCGAAAGGAACGAATGAACAAACCGGTGAGGCACGGCATAAGCAAAAGATCGTAGCCCC
AGTAAAGCAAACACTCAACTTCGATCTACTCAAACTCGCAGGTGATGTGGAATCTAATCCAGGACCTGTC
TCAAAGGGCGAGGAACTTTTTACGGGCGTTGTTCCGATCCTCGTCGAATTGGACGGGGACGTTAATGGGC
ATAAATTCTCAGTTAGTGGTGAGGGTGAGGGGGACGCGACATATGGGAAACTTACGCTGAAGTTCATATG
TACCACCGGAAAATTGCCAGTGCCGTGGCCTACTCTCGTCACCACCCTGACATATGGTGTTCAGTGTTTT
AGCCGGTATCCAGACCATATGAAACAGCACGATTTTTTTAAATCCGCTATGCCTGAAGGTTACGTACAGG
AGCGAACGATATTTTTTAAAGACGACGGAAACTACAAAACTAGAGCCGAGGTAAAATTCGAGGGTGACAC
TCTCGTGAACCGGATCGAACTGAAGGGCATAGATTTTAAGGAGGATGGCAATATACTGGGCCACAAGCTC
GAATACAACTATAATTCTCATAATGTCTATATCATGGCGGACAAACAGAAAAACGGCATCAAGGTAAACT
TTAAAATCCGACACAATATTGAGGACGGCTCTGTCCAGCTTGCGGACCATTACCAACAGAACACGCCGAT
AGGGGATGGTCCAGTACTTCTCCCTGATAATCACTATTTGTCTACTCAGTCAGCTCTTAGCAAGGACCCA
AACGAAAAACGGGATCACATGGTCCTTCTTGAGTTCGTCACTGCGGCTGGGATAACACTCGGGATGGACG
AACTGTATAAGTAGGCCGCTCGAGGAGGGCCCGAACAAAAACTCATCTCAGAAGAGGATCTGAATAGCGC
CGTCGACCATCATCATAATCATCATTGAGTTTAAACCCGCTGATCAGCCTCGACTGTGCCTTCTAGTTGC
CAGCCATCTGTTGTTTGCCCCTCCCCCGTGCCTTCCTTGACCCTGGAAGGTGCCACTCCCACTGTCCTTT
CCTAATAAAATGAGGAAATTGCATCGCATTGTCTGAGTAGGTGTCATTCTATTCTGGGGGGTGGGGTGGG
GCAGGACAGCAAGGGGGAGGATTGGGAAGACAATAGCAGGCATGCTGGGGATGCGGTGGGCTCTATGGAG
ATCTATCGATGTTCTGGGGATGCGGTGGGCTCTATGGCTTCTGAGGCGGAAAGAACCAGCTGGGGCTCTA
GGGGGTATCCCC
[124 nt withheld, positions 2743-2866]
C
[91 nt withheld, positions 2868-2958]
AGGGTGATGGTTCACGTACCTAGAAGTTCCTATTCCGAAGTTCCTATTCTCTAGAAAGTATAGGAACTTC
CTTGGCCAAAAAGCCTGAACTCACCGCGACGTCTGTCGAGAAGTTTCTGATCGAAAAGTTCGACAGCGTC
TCCGACCTGATGCAGCTCTCGGAGGGCGAAGAATCTCGTGCTTTCAGCTTCGATGTAGGAGGGCGTGGAT
ATGTCCTGCGGGTAAATAGCTGCGCCGATGGTTTCTACAAAGATCGTTATGTTTATCGGCACTTTGCATC
GGCCGCGCTCCCGATTCCGGAAGTGCTTGACATTGGGGAATTCAGCGAGAGCCTGACCTATTGCATCTCC
CGCCGTGCACAGGGTGTCACGTTGCAAGACCTGCCTGAAACCGAACTGCCCGCTGTTCTGCAGCCGGTCG
CGGAGGCCATGGATGCGATCGCTGCGGCCGATCTTAGCCAGACGAGCGGGTTCGGCCCATTCGGACCGCA
AGGAATCGGTCAATACACTACATGGCGTGATTTCATATGCGCGATTGCTGATCCCCATGTGTATCACTGG
CAAACTGTGATGGACGACACCGTCAGTGCGTCCGTCGCGCAGGCTCTCGATGAGCTGATGCTTTGGGCCG
AGGACTGCCCCGAAGTCCGGCACCTCGTGCACGCGGATTTCGGCTCCAACAATGTCCTGACGGACAATGG
CCGCATAACAGCGGTCATTGACTGGAGCGAGGCGATGTTCGGGGATTCCCAATACGAGGTCGCCAACATC
TTCTTCTGGAGGCCGTGGTTGGCTTGTATGGAGCAGCAGACGCGCTACTTCGAGCGGAGGCATCCGGAGC
TTGCAGGATCGCCGCGGCTCCGGGCGTATATGCTCCGCATTGGTCTTGACCAACTCTATCAGAGCTTGGT
TGACGGCAATTTCGATGATGCAGCTTGGGCGCAGGGTCGATGCGACGCAATCGTCCGATCCGGAGCCGGG
ACTGTCGGGCGTACACAAATCGCCCGCAGAAGCGCGGCCGTCTGGACCGATGGCTGTGTAGAAGTACTCG
CCGATAGTGGAAACCGACGCCCCAGCACTCGTCCGAGGGCAAAGGAATAGCACGTACTACGAGATTTCGA
TTCCACCGCCGCCTTCTATGAAAGGTTGGGCTTCGGAATCGTTTTCCGGGACGCCGGCTGGATGATCCTC
CAGCGCGGGGATCTCATGCTGGAGTTCTTCGCCCACCCCAACTTGTTTATTGCAGCTTATAATGGTTACA
AATAAAGCAATAGCATCACAAATTTCACAAATAAAGCATTTTTTTCACTGCATTCTAGTTGTGGTTTGTC
CAAACTCATCAATGTATCTTATCATGTCTGTATACCGTCGACCTCTAGCTAGAGCTTGGCGTAATCATGG
TCATAGCTGTTTCCTGTGTGAAATTGTTATCCGCTCACAATTCCACACAACATACGAGCCGGAAGCATAA
AGTGTAAAGCCTGGGGTGCCTAATGAGTGAGCTAACTCACATTAATTGCGTTGCGCTCACTGCCCGCTTT
CCAGTCGGGAAACCTGTCGTGCCAGCTGCATTAATGAATCGGCCAACGCGCGGGGAGAGGCGGTTTGCGT
ATTGGGCGCTCTTCCGCTTCCTCGCTCACTGACTCGCTGCGCTCGGTCGTTCGGCTGCGGCGAGCGGTAT
CAGCTCACTCAAAGGCGGTAATACGGTTATCCACAGAATCAGGGGATAACGCAGGAAAGAACATGTGAGC
AAAAGGCCAGCAAAAGGCCAGGAACCGTAAAAAGGCCGCGTTGCTGGCGTTTTTCCATAGGCTCCGCCCC
CCTGACGAGCATCACAAAAATCGACGCTCAAGTCAGAGGTGGCGAAACCCGACAGGACTATAAAGATACC
AGGCGTTTCCCCCTGGAAGCTCCCTCGTGCGCTCTCCTGTTCCGACCCTGCCGCTTACCGGATACCTGTC
CGCCTTTCTCCCTTCGGGAAGCGTGGCGCTTTCTCATAGCTCACGCTGTAGGTATCTCAGTTCGGTGTAG
GTCGTTCGCTCCAAGCTGGGCTGTGTGCACGAACCCCCCGTTCAGCCCGACCGCTGCGCCTTATCCGGTA
ACTATCGTCTTGAGTCCAACCCGGTAAGACACGACTTATCGCCACTGGCAGCAGCCACTGGTAACAGGAT
TAGCAGAGCGAGGTATGTAGGCGGTGCTACAGAGTTCTTGAAGTGGTGGCCTAACTACGGCTACACTAGA
AGAACAGTATTTGGTATCTGCGCTCTGCTGAAGCCAGTTACCTTCGGAAAAAGAGTTGGTAGCTCTTGAT
CCGGCAAACAAACCACCGCTGGTAGCGGTGGTTTTTTTGTTTGCAAGCAGCAGATTACGCGCAGAAAAAA
AGGATCTCAAGAAGATCCTTTGATCTTTTCTACGGGGTCTGACGCTCAGTGGAACGAAAACTCACGTTAA
GGGATTTTGGTCATGAGATTATCAAAAAGGATCTTCACCTAGATCCTTTTAAATTAAAAATGAAGTTTTA
AATCAATCTAAAGTATATATGAGTAAACTTGGTCTGACAGTTACCAATGCTTAATCAGTGAGGCACCTAT
CTCAGCGATCTGTCTATTTCGTTCATCCATAGTTGCCTGACTCCCCGTCGTGTAGATAACTACGATACGG
GAGGGCTTACCATCTGGCCCCAGTGCTGCAATGATACCGCGAGACCCACGCTCACCGGCTCCAGATTTAT
CAGCAATAAACCAGCCAGCCGGAAGGGCCGAGCGCAGAAGTGGTCCTGCAACTTTATCCGCCTCCATCCA
GTCTATTAATTGTTGCCGGGAAGCTAGAGTAAGTAGTTCGCCAGTTAATAGTTTGCGCAACGTTGTTGCC
ATTGCTACAGGCATCGTGGTGTCACGCTCGTCGTTTGGTATGGCTTCATTCAGCTCCGGTTCCCAACGAT
CAAGGCGAGTTACATGATCCCCCATGTTGTGCAAAAAAGCGGTTAGCTCCTTCGGTCCTCCGATCGTTGT
CAGAAGTAAGTTGGCCGCAGTGTTATCACTCATGGTTATGGCAGCACTGCATAATTCTCTTACTGTCATG
CCATCCGTAAGATGCTTTTCTGTGACTGGTGAGTACTCAACCAAGTCATTCTGAGAATAGTGTATGCGGC
GACCGAGTTGCTCTTGCCCGGCGTCAATACGGGATAATACCGCGCCACATAGCAGAACTTTAAAAGTGCT
CATCATTGGAAAACGTTCTTCGGGGCGAAAACTCTCAAGGATCTTACCGCTGTTGAGATCCAGTTCGATG
TAACCCACTCGTGCACCCAACTGATCTTCAGCATCTTTTACTTTCACCAGCGTTTCTGGGTGAGCAAAAA
CAGGAAGGCAAAATGCCGCAAAAAAGGGAATAAGGGCGACACGGAAATGTTGAATACTCATACTCTTCCT
TTTTCAATATTATTGAAGCATTTATCAGGGTTATTGTCTCATGAGCGGATACATATTTGAATGTATTTAG
AAAAATAAACAAATAGGGGTTCCGCGCACATTTCCCCGAAAAGTGCCACCTGACGTCGACGGATCGGGAG
ATCTCCCGATCCCCTATGGTGCACTCTCAGTACAATCTGCTCTGATGCCGCATAGTTAAGCC
